Addgene plasmid #87551: pBW842_pCAG-pExpr-FP-DECODER
Purpose: Expresses BFP, GFP, iRFP, and mRuby in response to combinations of Cre and Flp recombinases
Depositing lab: Wilson Wong. Depositing organization: Boston University Main Campus. Publication: Large-scale design of robust genetic circuits with multiple inputs and outputs for mammalian cells. Weinberg BH, Pham NT, Caraballo LD, Lozanoski T, Engel A, Bhatia S, Wong WW. Nat Biotechnol. 2017 Mar 27. doi: 10.1038/nbt.3805. PubMed 28346402.
Backbone
  Vector backbone: pCAGGS
  Vector type: Mammalian Expression, Cre/Lox, Synthetic Biology
Growth in bacteria
  Bacterial resistance: Ampicillin, 100 μg/mL
  Growth temperature: 30°C
  Growth strain: NEB Stable
  Copy number: High Copy
Gene/Insert
  Gene/Insert name: mtagBFP, EGFP, iRFP720, mRuby2
  Species: Synthetic
Terms and licenses: Academic/Nonprofit Terms; Industry Terms: Not Available to Industry
How to cite: pBW842_pCAG-pExpr-FP-DECODER was a gift from Wilson Wong (Addgene plasmid # 87551 ; http://n2t.net/addgene:87551 ; RRID:Addgene_87551)
