[The description below was written by a language model from this plasmid's Addgene catalogue record and pLannotate feature annotations shown in this document.]
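Description:
pBW842_pCAG-pExpr-FP-DECODER is a 9.6 kb mammalian expression plasmid on the pCAGGS backbone that acts as a two-input, four-output recombinase "decoder", reporting each combination of Cre and Flp activity with a different fluorescent protein. It is propagated in E. coli through a high-copy ColE1/pUC-type origin with ampicillin selection (AmpR). The backbone also carries an SV40 origin, an SV40 poly(A) signal and residual lac promoter/operator sequences. The recorded use of a recombination-deficient "stable" growth strain is consistent with the construct's highly repetitive architecture.

A single CAG promoter (CMV enhancer, chicken β-actin promoter and chimeric intron) sits upstream of four coding sequences arranged in series: TagBFP, EGFP, iRFP720 and mRuby2. Each is followed by its own bGH polyadenylation signal, so transcription should effectively end after the first reading frame and only the promoter-proximal protein is made. The rabbit β-globin poly(A) of the backbone lies downstream of the array.

The recombination sites set which gene is proximal. A lox2272 pair flanks the TagBFP cassette, a loxP pair flanks the iRFP720 cassette, and a minimal FRT pair brackets the TagBFP and EGFP cassettes together. From this layout, the unrecombined plasmid should express BFP. Cre alone should remove TagBFP (and iRFP720) to give EGFP, Flp alone should delete both TagBFP and EGFP to give iRFP720, and both recombinases together should leave mRuby2. Because lox2272 and loxP are mutually incompatible, the two Cre excisions proceed independently.

The construct is a synthetic-biology demonstration of multi-output recombinase logic in mammalian cells. The record does not specify the cell types in which it is used.
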