Features (pLannotate 1.2.2; 34 found; start..end, strand, type, name):
      1..861     -  CDS            AmpR: β-lactamase; bla; confers resistance to ampicillin, carbenicillin, and related antibiotics
    862..966     -  promoter       AmpR promoter: bla
    997..1376    +  enhancer       CMV enhancer: human cytomegalovirus immediate early enhancer
   1378..1653    +  promoter       chicken β-actin promoter: No description available
   1654..2669    +  intron         chimeric intron: chimera between introns from chicken β-actin and rabbit β-globin
   2795..2828    +  protein_bind   FRT (minimal): supports FLP-mediated excision but not integration (Turan and Bode, 2011) FLP recombinase from the Saccharomyces cerevisiae 2μ plasmid
   2830..2863    +  protein_bind   lox2272: Cre-mediated recombination occurs in the 8-bp core sequence (GGATACTT). lox2272 sites are compatible with each other, but incompatible with loxP or loxN sites (Lee and Saito, 1988). Cre recombinase
   2879..3580    +  CDS            TagBFP: monomeric blue fluorescent protein mammalian codon-optimized
   3581..3805    +  polyA_signal   bGH poly(A) signal: bovine growth hormone polyadenylation signal
   3809..3830    +  promoter       SV40 promoter (fragment): SV40 enhancer and early promoter
   3926..3959    +  protein_bind   lox2272: Cre-mediated recombination occurs in the 8-bp core sequence (GGATACTT). lox2272 sites are compatible with each other, but incompatible with loxP or loxN sites (Lee and Saito, 1988). Cre recombinase
   3975..4694    +  CDS            EGFP: the original enhanced GFP (Yang et al., 1996) mammalian codon-optimized
   4695..4919    +  polyA_signal   bGH poly(A) signal: bovine growth hormone polyadenylation signal
   4923..4944    +  promoter       SV40 promoter (fragment): SV40 enhancer and early promoter
   5040..5073    +  protein_bind   FRT (minimal): supports FLP-mediated excision but not integration (Turan and Bode, 2011) FLP recombinase from the Saccharomyces cerevisiae 2μ plasmid
   5075..5108    +  protein_bind   loxP: Cre-mediated recombination occurs in the 8-bp core sequence (GCATACAT). Cre recombinase
   5124..6074    +  CDS            iRFP720: near-infrared fluorescent protein with an emission peak at 720 nm, engineered from a bacterial phytochrome (Shcherbakova and Verkhusha, 2013) derived from Rhodopseudomonas palustris RpBphP2
   6075..6299    +  polyA_signal   bGH poly(A) signal: bovine growth hormone polyadenylation signal
   6303..6324    +  promoter       SV40 promoter (fragment): SV40 enhancer and early promoter
   6420..6453    +  protein_bind   loxP: Cre-mediated recombination occurs in the 8-bp core sequence (GCATACAT). Cre recombinase
   6469..7179    +  CDS            mRuby2: mRuby2 is a basic (constitutively fluorescent) red fluorescent protein published in 2012, derived from Entacmaea quadricolor. It has moderate acid sensitivity.
   7183..7407    +  polyA_signal   bGH poly(A) signal: bovine growth hormone polyadenylation signal
   7411..7432    +  promoter       SV40 promoter (fragment): SV40 enhancer and early promoter
   7576..7647    +  CDS            HBB (fragment): HBB_PONPY - Experimental evidence at transcript level: Swiss-Prot protein existence level 2. Involved in oxygen transport from the lung to the various peripheral tissues. From Pongo pygmaeus (Bornean orangutan).
   7718..7773    +  polyA_signal   β-globin poly(A) signal: rabbit β-globin polyadenylation signal (Gil and Proudfoot, 1987)
   8158..8174    -  protein_bind   lac operator: The lac repressor binds to the lac operator to inhibit transcription in E. coli. This inhibition can be relieved by adding lactose or isopropyl-β-D-thiogalactopyranoside (IPTG). lac repressor encoded by lacI
   8182..8212    -  promoter       lac promoter: promoter for the E. coli lac operon
   8227..8248    -  protein_bind   CAP binding site: CAP binding activates transcription in the presence of cAMP. E. coli catabolite activator protein
   8261..8300    -  CDS            lacI (fragment): lac repressor; lacI; The lac repressor binds to the lac operator to inhibit transcription in E. coli. This inhibition can be relieved by adding lactose or isopropyl-β-D-thiogalactopyranoside (IPTG).
   8307..8329    +  promoter       SV40 promoter (fragment): SV40 enhancer and early promoter
   8333..8467    +  rep_origin     SV40 ori: SV40 origin of replication
   8487..8621    +  polyA_signal   SV40 poly(A) signal: SV40 polyadenylation signal
   8623..8677    -  CDS            lacI (fragment): lac repressor; lacI; The lac repressor binds to the lac operator to inhibit transcription in E. coli. This inhibition can be relieved by adding lactose or isopropyl-β-D-thiogalactopyranoside (IPTG).
   8860..9448    -  rep_origin     ori: high-copy-number ColE1/pMB1/pBR322/pUC origin of replication
>Addgene plasmid #87551 | pBW842_pCAG-pExpr-FP-DECODER | depositor full sequence | sequence record 173391 | pBW842_pCAG-pExpr-FP-DECODER sequence 9618 bps
TTACCAATGCTTAATCAGTGAGGCACCTATCTCAGCGATCTGTCTATTTCGTTCATCCATAGTTGCCTGA
CTCCCCGTCGTGTAGATAACTACGATACGGGAGGGCTTACCATCTGGCCCCAGTGCTGCAATGATACCGC
GAGACCCACGCTCACCGGCTCCAGATTTATCAGCAATAAACCAGCCAGCCGGAAGGGCCGAGCGCAGAAG
TGGTCCTGCAACTTTATCCGCCTCCATCCAGTCTATTAATTGTTGCCGGGAAGCTAGAGTAAGTAGTTCG
CCAGTTAATAGTTTGCGCAACGTTGTTGCCATTGCTACAGGCATCGTGGTGTCACGCTCGTCGTTTGGTA
TGGCTTCATTCAGCTCCGGTTCCCAACGATCAAGGCGAGTTACATGATCCCCCATGTTGTGCAAAAAAGC
GGTTAGCTCCTTCGGTCCTCCGATCGTTGTCAGAAGTAAGTTGGCCGCAGTGTTATCACTCATGGTTATG
GCAGCACTGCATAATTCTCTTACTGTCATGCCATCCGTAAGATGCTTTTCTGTGACTGGTGAGTACTCAA
CCAAGTCATTCTGAGAATAGTGTATGCGGCGACCGAGTTGCTCTTGCCCGGCGTCAATACGGGATAATAC
CGCGCCACATAGCAGAACTTTAAAAGTGCTCATCATTGGAAAACGTTCTTCGGGGCGAAAACTCTCAAGG
ATCTTACCGCTGTTGAGATCCAGTTCGATGTAACCCACTCGTGCACCCAACTGATCTTCAGCATCTTTTA
CTTTCACCAGCGTTTCTGGGTGAGCAAAAACAGGAAGGCAAAATGCCGCAAAAAAGGGAATAAGGGCGAC
ACGGAAATGTTGAATACTCATACTCTTCCTTTTTCAATATTATTGAAGCATTTATCAGGGTTATTGTCTC
ATGAGCGGATACATATTTGAATGTATTTAGAAAAATAAACAAATAGGGGTTCCGCGCACATTTCCCCGAA
AAGTGCCACCTGGGTCGACATTGATTATTGACTAGTTATTAATAGTAATCAATTACGGGGTCATTAGTTC
ATAGCCCATATATGGAGTTCCGCGTTACATAACTTACGGTAAATGGCCCGCCTGGCTGACCGCCCAACGA
CCCCCGCCCATTGACGTCAATAATGACGTATGTTCCCATAGTAACGCCAATAGGGACTTTCCATTGACGT
CAATGGGTGGAGTATTTACGGTAAACTGCCCACTTGGCAGTACATCAAGTGTATCATATGCCAAGTACGC
CCCCTATTGACGTCAATGACGGTAAATGGCCCGCCTGGCATTATGCCCAGTACATGACCTTATGGGACTT
TCCTACTTGGCAGTACATCTACGTATTAGTCATCGCTATTACCATGGTCGAGGTGAGCCCCACGTTCTGC
TTCACTCTCCCCATCTCCCCCCCCTCCCCACCCCCAATTTTGTATTTATTTATTTTTTAATTATTTTGTG
CAGCGATGGGGGCGGGGGGGGGGGGGGCGCGCGCCAGGCGGGGCGGGGCGGGGCGAGGGGCGGGGCGGGG
CGAGGCGGAAAGGTGCGGCGGCAGCCAATCAGAGCGGCGCGCTCCGAAAGTTTCCTTTTATGGCGAGGCG
GCGGCGGCGGCGGCCCTATAAAAAGCGAAGCGCGCGGCGGGCGGGAGTCGCTGCGTTGCCTTCGCCCCGT
GCCCCGCTCCGCGCCGCCTCGCGCCGCCCGCCCCGGCTCTGACTGACCGCGTTACTCCCACAGGTGAGCG
GGCGGGACGGCCCTTCTCCTCCGGGCTGTAATTAGCGCTTGGTTTAATGACGGCTCGTTTCTTTTCTGTG
GCTGCGTGAAAGCCTTAAAGGGCTCCGGGAGGGCCCTTTGTGCGGGGGGGAGCGGCTCGGGGGGTGCGTG
CGTGTGTGTGTGCGTGGGGAGCGCCGCGTGCGGCTCCGCGCTGCCCGGCGGCTGTGAGCGCTGCGGGCGC
GGCGCGGGGCTTTGTGCGCTCCGCAGTGTGCGCGAGGGGAGCGCGGCCGGGGGCGGTGCCCCGCGGTGCG
GGGGGGGCTGCGAGGGGAACAAAGGCTGCGTGCGGGGTGTGTGCGTGGGGGGGTGAGCAGGGGGTGTGGG
CGCGGCGGTCGGGCTGTAACCCCCCCCTGCACCCCCCTCCCCGAGTTGCTGAGCACGGCCCGGCTTCGGG
TGCGGGGCTCCGTACGGGGCGTGGCGCGGGGCTCGCCGTGCCGGGCGGGGGGTGGCGGCAGGTGGGGGTG
CCGGGCGGGGCGGGGCCGCCTCGGGCCGGGGAGGGCTCGGGGGAGGGGCGCGGCGGCCCCCGGAGCGCCG
GCGGCTGTCGAGGCGCGGCGAGCCGCAGCCATTGCCTTTTATGGTAATCGTGCGAGAGGGCGCAGGGACT
TCCTTTGTCCCAAATCTGTGCGGAGCCGAAATCTGGGAGGCGCCGCCGCACCCCCTCTAGCGGGCGCGGG
GCGAAGCGGTGCGGCGCCGGCAGGAAGGAAATGGGCGGGGAGGGCCTTCGTGCGTCGCCGCGCCGCCGTC
CCCTTCTCCCTCTCCAGCCTCGGGGCTGTCCGCGGGGGGACGGCTGCCTTCGGGGGGGACGGGGCAGGGC
GGGGTTCGGCTTCTGGCGTGTGACCGGCGGCTCTAGAGCCTCTGCTAACCATGTTCATGCCTTCTTCTTT
TTCCTACAGCTCCTGGGCAACGTGCTGGTTATTGTGCTGTCTCATCATTTTGGCAAAGAATTGATTAATT
CGAGCGAAGGCGCGCCCATTACTCGCATCCATTCTCAGGCTGTCTCGTCTCGTCTCGCACGCGTGAAGTT
CCTATTCTCTAGAAAGTATAGGAACTTCGATAACTTCGTATAGGATACTTTATACGAAGTTATACCGGTG
CCGCCACCATGAGCGAGCTGATTAAGGAGAACATGCACATGAAGCTGTACATGGAGGGCACCGTGGACAA
CCATCACTTCAAGTGCACATCCGAGGGCGAAGGCAAGCCCTACGAGGGCACCCAGACCATGAGAATCAAG
GTGGTCGAGGGCGGCCCTCTCCCCTTCGCCTTCGACATCCTGGCTACTAGCTTCCTCTACGGCAGCAAGA
CCTTCATCAACCACACCCAGGGCATCCCCGACTTCTTCAAGCAGTCCTTCCCTGAGGGCTTCACATGGGA
GAGAGTCACCACATACGAAGACGGGGGCGTGCTGACCGCTACCCAGGACACCAGCCTCCAGGACGGCTGC
CTCATCTACAACGTCAAGATCAGAGGGGTGAACTTCACATCCAACGGCCCTGTGATGCAGAAGAAAACAC
TCGGCTGGGAGGCCTTCACCGAGACGCTGTACCCCGCTGACGGCGGCCTGGAAGGCAGAAACGACATGGC
CCTGAAGCTCGTGGGCGGGAGCCATCTGATCGCAAACATCAAGACCACATATAGATCCAAGAAACCCGCT
AAGAACCTCAAGATGCCTGGCGTCTACTATGTGGACTACAGACTGGAAAGAATCAAGGAGGCCAACAACG
AGACCTACGTCGAGCAGCACGAGGTGGCAGTGGCCAGATACTGCGACCTCCCTAGCAAACTGGGGCACAA
GCTTAATTAACTGTGCCTTCTAGTTGCCAGCCATCTGTTGTTTGCCCCTCCCCCGTGCCTTCCTTGACCC
TGGAAGGTGCCACTCCCACTGTCCTTTCCTAATAAAATGAGGAAATTGCATCGCATTGTCTGAGTAGGTG
TCATTCTATTCTGGGGGGTGGGGTGGGGCAGGACAGCAAGGGGGAGGATTGGGAAGACAATAGCAGGCAT
GCTGGGGATGCGGTGGGCTCTATGGCTTCTGAGGCGGAAAGAACCAGCTGGGGCTCTAGGGGGTATCCCC
ACGCGCCCTGTAGCGGAATTCGGTACCGCTGGGAGTTCGTAGACGGAAACAAACGCAGAATCCAAGCGCA
CGCGTATAACTTCGTATAGGATACTTTATACGAAGTTATACCGGTGCCGCCACCATGGTGAGCAAGGGCG
AGGAGCTGTTCACCGGGGTGGTGCCCATCCTGGTCGAGCTGGACGGCGACGTAAACGGCCACAAGTTCAG
CGTGTCCGGCGAGGGCGAGGGCGATGCCACCTACGGCAAGCTGACCCTGAAGTTCATCTGCACCACCGGC
AAGCTGCCCGTGCCCTGGCCCACCCTCGTGACCACCCTGACCTACGGCGTGCAGTGCTTCAGCCGCTACC
CCGACCACATGAAGCAGCACGACTTCTTCAAGTCCGCCATGCCCGAAGGCTACGTCCAGGAGCGCACCAT
CTTCTTCAAGGACGACGGCAACTACAAGACCCGCGCCGAGGTGAAGTTCGAGGGCGACACCCTGGTGAAC
CGCATCGAGCTGAAGGGCATCGACTTCAAGGAGGACGGCAACATCCTGGGGCACAAGCTGGAGTACAACT
ACAACAGCCACAACGTCTATATCATGGCCGACAAGCAGAAGAACGGCATCAAGGTGAACTTCAAGATCCG
CCACAACATCGAGGACGGCAGCGTGCAGCTCGCCGACCACTACCAGCAGAACACCCCCATCGGCGACGGC
CCCGTGCTGCTGCCCGACAACCACTACCTGAGCACCCAGTCCGCCCTGAGCAAAGACCCCAACGAGAAGC
GCGATCACATGGTCCTGCTGGAGTTCGTGACCGCCGCCGGGATCACTCTCGGCATGGACGAGCTGTACAA
GTAACTGTGCCTTCTAGTTGCCAGCCATCTGTTGTTTGCCCCTCCCCCGTGCCTTCCTTGACCCTGGAAG
GTGCCACTCCCACTGTCCTTTCCTAATAAAATGAGGAAATTGCATCGCATTGTCTGAGTAGGTGTCATTC
TATTCTGGGGGGTGGGGTGGGGCAGGACAGCAAGGGGGAGGATTGGGAAGACAATAGCAGGCATGCTGGG
GATGCGGTGGGCTCTATGGCTTCTGAGGCGGAAAGAACCAGCTGGGGCTCTAGGGGGTATCCCCACGCGC
CCTGTAGCGGAATTCGGTACCGCACTGAAGGTCCTCAATCGCACTGGAAACATCAAGGTCGGCACGCGTG
AAGTTCCTATTCTCTAGAAAGTATAGGAACTTCGATAACTTCGTATAGCATACATTATACGAAGTTATAC
CGGTGCCGCCACCATGGCGGAAGGATCCGTCGCCAGGCAGCCTGACCTCTTGACCTGCGACGATGAGCCG
ATCCATATCCCCGGTGCCATCCAACCGCATGGACTGCTGCTCGCCCTCGCCGCCGACATGACGATCGTTG
CCGGCAGCGACAACCTTCCCGAACTCACCGGACTGGCGATCGGCGCCCTGATCGGCCGCTCTGCGGCCGA
TGTCTTCGACTCGGAGACGCACAACCGTCTGACGATCGCCTTGGCCGAGCCCGGGGCGGCCGTCGGAGCA
CCGATCACTGTCGGCTTCACGATGCGAAAGGACGCAGGCTTCATCGGCTCCTGGCATCGCCATGATCAGC
TCATCTTCCTCGAGCTCGAGCCTCCCCAGCGGGACGTCGCCGAGCCGCAGGCGTTCTTCCGCCGCACCAA
CAGCGCCATCCGCCGCCTGCAGGCCGCCGAAACCTTGGAAAGCGCCTGCGCCGCCGCGGCGCAAGAGGTG
CGGAAGATTACCGGCTTCGATCGGGTGATGATCTATCGCTTCGCCTCCGACTTCAGCGGGTCCGTGATCG
CAGAGGATCGGTGCGCCGAGGTCGAGTCAAAACTAGGCCTGCACTATCCTGCCTCATTCATCCCGGCGCA
GGCCCGTCGGCTCTATACCATCAACCCGGTACGGATCATTCCCGATATCAATTATCGGCCGGTGCCGGTC
ACCCCAGACCTCAATCCGGTCACCGGGCGGCCGATTGATCTTAGCTTCGCCATCCTGCGCAGCGTCTCGC
CCAACCATCTGGAGTTCATGCGCAACATAGGCATGCACGGCACGATGTCGATCTCGATTTTGCGCGGCGA
GCGACTGTGGGGATTGATCGTTTGCCATCACCGAACGCCGTACTACGTCGATCTCGATGGCCGCCAAGCC
TGCGAGCTAGTCGCCCAGGTTCTGGCCTGGCAGATCGGCGTGATGGAAGAGTGACTGTGCCTTCTAGTTG
CCAGCCATCTGTTGTTTGCCCCTCCCCCGTGCCTTCCTTGACCCTGGAAGGTGCCACTCCCACTGTCCTT
TCCTAATAAAATGAGGAAATTGCATCGCATTGTCTGAGTAGGTGTCATTCTATTCTGGGGGGTGGGGTGG
GGCAGGACAGCAAGGGGGAGGATTGGGAAGACAATAGCAGGCATGCTGGGGATGCGGTGGGCTCTATGGC
TTCTGAGGCGGAAAGAACCAGCTGGGGCTCTAGGGGGTATCCCCACGCGCCCTGTAGCGGAATTCGGTAC
CCTGACCTCCTGCCAGCAATAGTAAGACAACACGCAAAGTCGCACGCGTATAACTTCGTATAGCATACAT
TATACGAAGTTATACCGGTGCCGCCACCATGGTGTCTAAGGGCGAAGAGCTGATCAAGGAAAATATGCGT
ATGAAGGTGGTCATGGAAGGTTCGGTCAACGGCCACCAATTCAAATGCACAGGTGAAGGAGAAGGCAATC
CGTACATGGGAACTCAAACCATGAGGATCAAAGTCATCGAGGGAGGACCCCTGCCATTTGCCTTTGACAT
TCTTGCCACGTCGTTCATGTATGGCAGCCGTACTTTTATCAAGTACCCGAAAGGCATTCCTGATTTCTTT
AAACAGTCCTTTCCTGAGGGTTTTACTTGGGAAAGAGTTACGAGATACGAAGATGGTGGAGTCGTCACCG
TCATGCAGGACACCAGCCTTGAGGATGGCTGTCTCGTTTACCACGTCCAAGTCAGAGGGGTAAACTTTCC
CTCCAATGGTCCCGTGATGCAGAAGAAGACCAAGGGTTGGGAGCCTAATACAGAGATGATGTATCCAGCA
GATGGTGGTCTGAGGGGATACACTCATATGGCACTGAAAGTTGATGGTGGTGGCCATCTGTCTTGCTCTT
TCGTAACAACTTACAGGTCAAAAAAGACCGTCGGGAACATCAAGATGCCCGGTATCCATGCCGTTGATCA
CCGCCTGGAAAGGTTAGAGGAAAGTGACAATGAAATGTTCGTAGTACAACGCGAACACGCAGTTGCCAAG
TTCGCCGGGCTTGGTGGTGGGATGGACGAGCTGTACAAGTAACTGTGCCTTCTAGTTGCCAGCCATCTGT
TGTTTGCCCCTCCCCCGTGCCTTCCTTGACCCTGGAAGGTGCCACTCCCACTGTCCTTTCCTAATAAAAT
GAGGAAATTGCATCGCATTGTCTGAGTAGGTGTCATTCTATTCTGGGGGGTGGGGTGGGGCAGGACAGCA
AGGGGGAGGATTGGGAAGACAATAGCAGGCATGCTGGGGATGCGGTGGGCTCTATGGCTTCTGAGGCGGA
AAGAACCAGCTGGGGCTCTAGGGGGTATCCCCACGCGCCCTGTAGCGGAATTCGGTACCGAGCCAACTCC
CTTTACAACCTCACTCAAGTCCGTTAGAGGCGGCCGCCCAGGATACATAGATTACCACAACTCCGAGCCC
TTCCACCGCTAGCGCACTCCTCAGGTGCAGGCTGCCTATCAGAAGGTGGTGGCTGGTGTGGCCAATGCCC
TGGCTCACAAATACCACTGAGATCTTTTTCCCTCTGCCAAAAATTATGGGGACATCATGAAGCCCCTTGA
GCATCTGACTTCTGGCTAATAAAGGAAATTTATTTTCATTGCAATAGTGTGTTGGAATTTTTTGTGTCTC
TCACTCGGAAGGACATATGGGAGGGCAAATCATTTAAAACATCAGAATGAGTATTTGGTTTAGAGTTTGG
CAACATATGCCCATATGCTGGCTGCCATGAACAAAGGTTGGCTATAAAGAGGTCATCAGTATATGAAACA
GCCCCCTGCTGTCCATTCCTTATTCCATAGAAAAGCCTTGACTTGAGGTTAGATTTTTTTTATATTTTGT
TTTGTGTTATTTTTTTCTTTAACATCCCTAAAATTTTCCTTACATGTTTTACTAGCCAGATTTTTCCTCC
TCTCCTGACTACTCCCAGTCATAGCTGTCCCTCTTCTCTTATGGAGATCCCTCGACCTGCAGCCCAAGCT
TGGCGTAATCATGGTCATAGCTGTTTCCTGTGTGAAATTGTTATCCGCTCACAATTCCACACAACATACG
AGCCGGAAGCATAAAGTGTAAAGCCTGGGGTGCCTAATGAGTGAGCTAACTCACATTAATTGCGTTGCGC
TCACTGCCCGCTTTCCAGTCGGGAAACCTGTCGTGCCAGCGGATCCGCATCTCAATTAGTCAGCAACCAT
AGTCCCGCCCCTAACTCCGCCCAGTTCCGCCCATTCTCCGCCCCATGGCTGACTAATTTTTTTTATTTAT
GCAGAGGCCGAGGCCGCCTCGGCCTCTGAGCTATTCCAGAAGTAGTGAGGAGGCTTTTTTGGAGGCCTAG
GCTTTTGCAAAAAGCTAACTTGTTTATTGCAGCTTATAATGGTTACAAATAAAGCAATAGCATCACAAAT
TTCACAAATAAAGCATTTTTTTCACTGCATTCTAGTTGTGGTTTGTCCAAACTCATCAATGTATCTTATC
ATGTCTGGATCCGCTGCATTAATGAATCGGCCAACGCGCGGGGAGAGGCGGTTTGCGTATTGGGCGCTCT
TCCGCTTCCTCGCTCACTGACTCGCTGCGCTCGGTCGTTCGGCTGCGGCGAGCGGTATCAGCTCACTCAA
AGGCGGTAATACGGTTATCCACAGAATCAGGGGATAACGCAGGAAAGAACATGTGAGCAAAAGGCCAGCA
AAAGGCCAGGAACCGTAAAAAGGCCGCGTTGCTGGCGTTTTTCCATAGGCTCCGCCCCCCTGACGAGCAT
CACAAAAATCGACGCTCAAGTCAGAGGTGGCGAAACCCGACAGGACTATAAAGATACCAGGCGTTTCCCC
CTGGAAGCTCCCTCGTGCGCTCTCCTGTTCCGACCCTGCCGCTTACCGGATACCTGTCCGCCTTTCTCCC
TTCGGGAAGCGTGGCGCTTTCTCATAGCTCACGCTGTAGGTATCTCAGTTCGGTGTAGGTCGTTCGCTCC
AAGCTGGGCTGTGTGCACGAACCCCCCGTTCAGCCCGACCGCTGCGCCTTATCCGGTAACTATCGTCTTG
AGTCCAACCCGGTAAGACACGACTTATCGCCACTGGCAGCAGCCACTGGTAACAGGATTAGCAGAGCGAG
GTATGTAGGCGGTGCTACAGAGTTCTTGAAGTGGTGGCCTAACTACGGCTACACTAGAAGAACAGTATTT
GGTATCTGCGCTCTGCTGAAGCCAGTTACCTTCGGAAAAAGAGTTGGTAGCTCTTGATCCGGCAAACAAA
CCACCGCTGGTAGCGGTGGTTTTTTTGTTTGCAAGCAGCAGATTACGCGCAGAAAAAAAGGATCTCAAGA
AGATCCTTTGATCTTTTCTACGGGGTCTGACGCTCAGTGGAACGAAAACTCACGTTAAGGGATTTTGGTC
ATGAGATTATCAAAAAGGATCTTCACCTAGATCCTTTTAAATTAAAAATGAAGTTTTAAATCAATCTAAA
GTATATATGAGTAAACTTGGTCTGACAG
