>Addgene plasmid #87551 | pBW842_pCAG-pExpr-FP-DECODER | addgene partial sequence | sequence record 176796 | Addgene Partial NGS Result
GCCTCGGGCCGGGGAGGGCTCGGGGGAGGGGCGCGGCGGCCCCCGGAGCGCCGGCGGCTGTCGAGGCGCG
GCGAGCCGCAGCCATTGCCTTTTATGGTAATCGTGCGAGAGGGCGCAGGGACTTCCTTTGTCCCAAATCT
GTGCGGAGCCGAAATCTGGGAGGCGCCGCCGCACCCCCTCTAGCGGGCGCGGGGCGAAGCGGTGCGGCGC
CGGCAGGAAGGAAATGGGCGGGGAGGGCCTTCGTGCGTCGCCGCGCCGCCGTCCCCTTCTCCCTCTCCAG
CCTCGGGGCTGTCCGCGGGGGGACGGCTGCCTTCGGGGGGGACGGGGCAGGGCGGGGTTCGGCTTCTGGC
GTGTGACCGGCGGCTCTAGAGCCTCTGCTAACCATGTTCATGCCTTCTTCTTTTTCCTACAGCTCCTGGG
CAACGTGCTGGTTATTGTGCTGTCTCATCATTTTGGCAAAGAATTGATTAATTCGAGCGAAGGCGCGCCC
ATTACTCGCATCCATTCTCAGGCTGTCTCGTCTCGTCTCGCACGCGTGAAGTTCCTATTCTCTAGAAAGT
ATAGGAACTTCGATAACTTCGTATAGGATACTTTATACGAAGTTATACCGGTGCCGCCACCATGAGCGAG
CTGATTAAGGAGAACATGCACATGAAGCTGTACATGGAGGGCACCGTGGACAACCATCACTTCAAGTGCA
CATCCGAGGGCGAAGGCAAGCCCTACGAGGGCACCCAGACCATGAGAATCAAGGTGGTCGAGGGCGGCCC
TCTCCCCTTCGCCTTCGACATCCTGGCTACTAGCTTCCTCTACGGCAGCAAGACCTTCATCAACCACACC
CAGGGCATCCCCGACTTCTTCAAGCAGTCCTTCCCTGAGGGCTTCACATGGGAGAGAGTCACCACATACG
AAGACGGGGGCGTGCTGACCGCTACCCAGGACACCAGCCTCCAGGACGGCTGCCTCATCTACAACGTCAA
GATCAGAGGGGTGAACTTCACATCCAACGGCCCTGTGATGCAGAAGAAAACACTCGGCTGGGAGGCCTTC
ACCGAGACGCTGTACCCCGCTGACGGCGGCCTGGAAGGCAGAAACGACATGGCCCTGAAGCTCGTGGGCG
GGAGCCATCTGATCGCAAACATCAAGACCACATATAGATCCAAGAAACCCGCTAAGAACCTCAAGATGCC
TGGCGTCTACTATGTGGACTACAGACTGGAAAGAATCAAGGAGGCCAACAACGAGACCTACGTCGAGCAG
CACGAGGTGGCAGTGGCCAGATACTGCGACCTCCCTAGCAAACTGGGGCACAAGCTTAATTAACTGTGCC
TTCTAGTTGCCAGCCATCTGTTGTTTGCCCCTCCCCCGTGCCTTCCTTGACCCTGGAAGGTGCCACTCCC
ACTGTCCTTTCCTAATAAAATGAGGAAATTGCATCGCATTGTCTGAGTAGGTGTCATTCTATTCTGGGGG
GTGGGGTGGGGCAGGACAGCAAGGGGGAGGATTGGGAAGACAATAGCAGGCATGCTGGGGATGCGGTGGG
CTCTATGGCTTCTGAGGCGGAAAGAACCAGCTGGGGCTCTAGGGGGTATCCCCACGCGCCCTGTAGCGGA
ATTCGGTACCGCTGGGAGTTCGTAGACGGAAACAAACGCAGAATCCAAGCGCACGCGTATAACTTCGTAT
AGGATACTTTATACGAAGTTATACCGGTGCCGCCACCATGGTGAGCAAGGGCGAGGAGCTGTTCACCGGG
GTGGTGCCCATCCTGGTCGAGCTGGACGGCGACGTAAACGGCCACAAGTTCAGCGTGTCCGGCGAGGGCG
AGGGCGATGCCACCTACGGCAAGCTGACCCTGAAGTTCATCTGCACCACCGGCAAGCTGCCCGTGCCCTG
GCCCACCCTCGTGACCACCCTGACCTACGGCGTGCAGTGCTTCAGCCGCTACCCCGACCACATGAAGCAG
CACGACTTCTTCAAGTCCGCCATGCCCGAAGGCTACGTCCAGGAGCGCACCATCTTCTTCAAGGACGACG
GCAACTACAAGACCCGCGCCGAGGTGAAGTTCGAGGGCGACACCCTGGTGAACCGCATCGAGCTGAAGGG
CATCGACTTCAAGGAGGACGGCAACATCCTGGGGCACAAGCTGGAGTACAACTACAACAGCCACAACGTC
TATATCATGGCCGACAAGCAGAAGAACGGCATCAAGGTGAACTTCAAGATCCGCCACAACATCGAGGACG
GCAGCGTGCAGCTCGCCGACCACTACCAGCAGAACACCCCCATCGGCGACGGCCCCGTGCTGCTGCCCGA
CAACCACTACCTGAGCACCCAGTCCGCCCTGAGCAAAGACCCCAACGAGAAGCGCGATCACATGGTCCTG
CTGGAGTTCGTGACCGCCGCCGGGATCACTCTCGGCATGGACGAGCTGTACAAGTAACTGTGCCTTCTAG
TTGCCAGCCATCTGTTGTTTGCCCCTCCCCCGTGCCTTCCTTGACCCTGGAAGGTGCCACTCCCACTGTC
CTTTCCTAATAAAATGAGGAAATTGCATCGCATTGTCTGAGTAGGTGTCATTCTATTCTGGGGGGTGGGG
TGGGGCAGGACAGCAAGGGGGAGGATTGGGAAGACAATAGCAGGCATGCTGGGGATGCGGTGGGCTCTAT
GGCTTCTGAGGCGGAAAGAACCAGCTGGGGCTCTAGGGGGTATCCCCACGCGCCCTGTAGCGGAATTCGG
TACCGCACTGAAGGTCCTCAATCGCACTGGAAACATCAAGGTCGGCACGCGTGAAGTTCCTATTCTCTAG
AAAGTATAGGAACTTCGATAACTTCGTATAGCATACATTATACGAAGTTATACCGGTGCCGCCACCATGG
CGGAAGGATCCGTCGCCAGGCAGCCTGACCTCTTGACCTGCGACGATGAGCCGATCCATATCCCCGGTGC
CATCCAACCGCATGGACTGCTGCTCGCCCTCGCCGCCGACATGACGATCGTTGCCGGCAGCGACAACCTT
CCCGAACTCACCGGACTGGCGATCGGCGCCCTGATCGGCCGCTCTGCGGCCGATGTCTTCGACTCGGAGA
CGCACAACCGTCTGACGATCGCCTTGGCCGAGCCCGGGGCGGCCGTCGGAGCACCGATCACTGTCGGCTT
CACGATGCGAAAGGACGCAGGCTTCATCGGCTCCTGGCATCGCCATGATCAGCTCATCTTCCTCGAGCTC
GAGCCTCCCCAGCGGGACGTCGCCGAGCCGCAGGCGTTCTTCCGCCGCACCAACAGCGCCATCCGCCGCC
TGCAGGCCGCCGAAACCTTGGAAAGCGCCTGCGCCGCCGCGGCGCAAGAGGTGCGGAAGATTACCGGCTT
CGATCGGGTGATGATCTATCGCTTCGCCTCCGACTTCAGCGGGTCCGTGATCGCAGAGGATCGGTGCGCC
GAGGTCGAGTCAAAACTAGGCCTGCACTATCCTGCCTCATTCATCCCGGCGCAGGCCCGTCGGCTCTATA
CCATCAACCCGGTACGGATCATTCCCGATATCAATTATCGGCCGGTGCCGGTCACCCCAGACCTCAATCC
GGTCACCGGGCGGCCGATTGATCTTAGCTTCGCCATCCTGCGCAGCGTCTCGCCCAACCATCTGGAGTTC
ATGCGCAACATAGGCATGCACGGCACGATGTCGATCTCGATTTTGCGCGGCGAGCGACTGTGGGGATTGA
TCGTTTGCCATCACCGAACGCCGTACTACGTCGATCTCGATGGCCGCCAAGCCTGCGAGCTAGTCGCCCA
GGTTCTGGCCTGGCAGATCGGCGTGATGGAAGAGTGACTGTGCCTTCTAGTTGCCAGCCATCTGTTGTTT
GCCCCTCCCCCGTGCCTTCCTTGACCCTGGAAGGTGCCACTCCCACTGTCCTTTCCTAATAAAATGAGGA
AATTGCATCGCATTGTCTGAGTAGGTGTCATTCTATTCTGGGGGGTGGGGTGGGGCAGGACAGCAAGGGG
GAGGATTGGGAAGACAATAGCAGGCATGCTGGGGATGCGGTGGGCTCTATGGCTTCTGAGGCGGAAAGAA
CCAGCTGGGGCTCTAGGGGGTATCCCCACGCGCCCTGTAGCGGAATTCGGTACCCTGACCTCCTGCCAGC
AATAGTAAGACAACACGCAAAGTCGCACGCGTATAACTTCGTATAGCATACATTATACGAAGTTATACCG
GTGCCGCCACCATGGTGTCTAAGGGCGAAGAGCTGATCAAGGAAAATATGCGTATGAAGGTGGTCATGGA
AGGTTCGGTCAACGGCCACCAATTCAAATGCACAGGTGAAGGAGAAGGCAATCCGTACATGGGAACTCAA
ACCATGAGGATCAAAGTCATCGAGGGAGGACCCCTGCCATTTGCCTTTGACATTCTTGCCACGTCGTTCA
TGTATGGCAGCCGTACTTTTATCAAGTACCCGAAAGGCATTCCTGATTTCTTTAAACAGTCCTTTCCTGA
GGGTTTTACTTGGGAAAGAGTTACGAGATACGAAGATGGTGGAGTCGTCACCGTCATGCAGGACACCAGC
CTTGAGGATGGCTGTCTCGTTTACCACGTCCAAGTCAGAGGGGTAAACTTTCCCTCCAATGGTCCCGTGA
TGCAGAAGAAGACCAAGGGTTGGGAGCCTAATACAGAGATGATGTATCCAGCAGATGGTGGTCTGAGGGG
ATACACTCATATGGCACTGAAAGTTGATGGTGGTGGCCATCTGTCTTGCTCTTTCGTAACAACTTACAGG
TCAAAAAAGACCGTCGGGAACATCAAGATGCCCGGTATCCATGCCGTTGATCACCGCCTGGAAAGGTTAG
AGGAAAGTGACAATGAAATGTTCGTAGTACAACGCGAACACGCAGTTGCCAAGTTCGCCGGGCTTGGTGG
TGGGATGGACGAGCTGTACAAGTAACTGTGCCTTCTAGTTGCCAGCCATCTGTTGTTTGCCCCTCCCCCG
TGCCTTCCTTGACCCTGGAAGGTGCCACTCCCACTGTCCTTTCCTAATAAAATGAGGAAATTGCATCGCA
TTGTCTGAGTAGGTGTCATTCTATTCTGGGGGGTGGGGTGGGGCAGGACAGCAAGGGGGAGGATTGGGAA
GACAATAGCAGGCATGCTGGGGATGCGGTGGGCTCTATGGCTTCTGAGGCGGAAAGAACCAGCTGGGGCT
CTAGGGGGTATCCCCACGCGCCCTGTAGCGGAATTCGGTACCGAGCCAACTCCCTTTACAACCTCACTCA
AGTCCGTTAGAGGCGGCCGCCCAGGATACATAGATTACCACAACTCCGAGCCCTTCCACCGCTAGCGCAC
TCCTCAGGTGCAGGCTGCCTATCAGAAGGTGGTGGCTGGTGTGGCCAATGCCCTGGCTCACAAATACCAC
TGAGATCTTTTTCCCTCTGCCAAAAATTATGGGGACATCATGAAGCCCCTTGAGCATCTGACTTCTGGCT
AATAAAGGAAATTTATTTTCATTGCAATAGTGTGTTGGAATTTTTTGTGTCTCTCACTCGGAAGGACATA
TGGGAGGGCAAATCATTTAAAACATCAGAATGAGTATTTGGTTTAGAGTTTGGCAACATATGCCCATATG
CTGGCTGCCATGAACAAAGGTTGGCTATAAAGAGGTCATCAGTATATGAAACAGCCCCCTGCTGTCCATT
CCTTATTCCATAGAAAAGCCTTGACTTGAGGTTAGATTTTTTTTATATTTTGTTTTGTGTTATTTTTTTC
TTTAACATCCCTAAAATTTTCCTTACATGTTTTACTAGCCAGATTTTTCCTCCTCTCCTGACTACTCCCA
GTCATAGCTGTCCCTCTTCTCTTATGGAGATCCCTCGACCTGCAGCCCAAGCTTGGCGTAATCATGGTCA
TAGCTGTTTCCTGTGTGAAATTGTTATCCGCTCACAATTCCACACAACATACGAGCCGGAAGCATAAAGT
GTAAAGCCTGGGGTGCCTAATGAGTGAGCTAACTCACATTAATTGCGTTGCGCTCACTGCCCGCTTTCCA
GTCGGGAAACCTGTCGTGCCAGCGGATCCGCATCTCAATTAGTCAGCAACCATAGTCCCGCCCCTAACTC
CGCCCAGTTCCGCCCATTCTCCGCCCCATGGCTGACTAATTTTTTTTATTTATGCAGAGGCCGAGGCCGC
CTCGGCCTCTGAGCTATTCCAGAAGTAGTGAGGAGGCTTTTTTGGAGGCCTAGGCTTTTGCAAAAAGCTA
ACTTGTTTATTGCAGCTTATAATGGTTACAAATAAAGCAATAGCATCACAAATTTCACAAATAAAGCATT
TTTTTCACTGCATTCTAGTTGTGGTTTGTCCAAACTCATCAATGTATCTTATCATGTCTGGATCCGCTGC
ATTAATGAATCGGCCAACGCGCGGGGAGAGGCGGTTTGCGTATTGGGCGCTCTTCCGCTTCCTCGCTCAC
TGACTCGCTGCGCTCGGTCGTTCGGCTGCGGCGAGCGGTATCAGCTCACTCAAAGGCGGTAATACGGTTA
TCCACAGAATCAGGGGATAACGCAGGAAAGAACATGTGAGCAAAAGGCCAGCAAAAGGCCAGGAACCGTA
AAAAGGCCGCGTTGCTGGCGTTTTTCCATAGGCTCCGCCCCCCTGACGAGCATCACAAAAATCGACGCTC
AAGTCAGAGGTGGCGAAACCCGACAGGACTATAAAGATACCAGGCGTTTCCCCCTGGAAGCTCCCTCGTG
CGCTCTCCTGTTCCGACCCTGCCGCTTACCGGATACCTGTCCGCCTTTCTCCCTTCGGGAAGCGTGGCGC
TTTCTCATAGCTCACGCTGTAGGTATCTCAGTTCGGTGTAGGTCGTTCGCTCCAAGCTGGGCTGTGTGCA
CGAACCCCCCGTTCAGCCCGACCGCTGCGCCTTATCCGGTAACTATCGTCTTGAGTCCAACCCGGTAAGA
CACGACTTATCGCCACTGGCAGCAGCCACTGGTAACAGGATTAGCAGAGCGAGGTATGTAGGCGGTGCTA
CAGAGTTCTTGAAGTGGTGGCCTAACTACGGCTACACTAGAAGAACAGTATTTGGTATCTGCGCTCTGCT
GAAGCCAGTTACCTTCGGAAAAAGAGTTGGTAGCTCTTGATCCGGCAAACAAACCACCGCTGGTAGCGGT
GGTTTTTTTGTTTGCAAGCAGCAGATTACGCGCAGAAAAAAAGGATCTCAAGAAGATCCTTTGATCTTTT
CTACGGGGTCTGACGCTCAGTGGAACGAAAACTCACGTTAAGGGATTTTGGTCATGAGATTATCAAAAAG
GATCTTCACCTAGATCCTTTTAAATTAAAAATGAAGTTTTAAATCAATCTAAAGTATATATGAGTAAACT
TGGTCTGACAGTTACCAATGCTTAATCAGTGAGGCACCTATCTCAGCGATCTGTCTATTTCGTTCATCCA
TAGTTGCCTGACTCCCCGTCGTGTAGATAACTACGATACGGGAGGGCTTACCATCTGGCCCCAGTGCTGC
AATGATACCGCGAGACCCACGCTCACCGGCTCCAGATTTATCAGCAATAAACCAGCCAGCCGGAAGGGCC
GAGCGCAGAAGTGGTCCTGCAACTTTATCCGCCTCCATCCAGTCTATTAATTGTTGCCGGGAAGCTAGAG
TAAGTAGTTCGCCAGTTAATAGTTTGCGCAACGTTGTTGCCATTGCTACAGGCATCGTGGTGTCACGCTC
GTCGTTTGGTATGGCTTCATTCAGCTCCGGTTCCCAACGATCAAGGCGAGTTACATGATCCCCCATGTTG
TGCAAAAAAGCGGTTAGCTCCTTCGGTCCTCCGATCGTTGTCAGAAGTAAGTTGGCCGCAGTGTTATCAC
TCATGGTTATGGCAGCACTGCATAATTCTCTTACTGTCATGCCATCCGTAAGATGCTTTTCTGTGACTGG
TGAGTACTCAACCAAGTCATTCTGAGAATAGTGTATGCGGCGACCGAGTTGCTCTTGCCCGGCGTCAATA
CGGGATAATACCGCGCCACATAGCAGAACTTTAAAAGTGCTCATCATTGGAAAACGTTCTTCGGGGCGAA
AACTCTCAAGGATCTTACCGCTGTTGAGATCCAGTTCGATGTAACCCACTCGTGCACCCAACTGATCTTC
AGCATCTTTTACTTTCACCAGCGTTTCTGGGTGAGCAAAAACAGGAAGGCAAAATGCCGCAAAAAAGGGA
ATAAGGGCGACACGGAAATGTTGAATACTCATACTCTTCCTTTTTCAATATTATTGAAGCATTTATCAGG
GTTATTGTCTCATGAGCGGATACATATTTGAATGTATTTAGAAAAATAAACAAATAGGGGTTCCGCGCAC
ATTTCCCCGAAAAGTGCCACCTGGGTCGACATTGATTATTGACTAGTTATTAATAGTAATCAATTACGGG
GTCATTAGTTCATAGCCCATATATGGAGTTCCGCGTTACATAACTTACGGTAAATGGCCCGCCTGGCTGA
CCGCCCAACGACCCCCGCCCATTGACGTCAATAATGACGTATGTTCCCATAGTAACGCCAATAGGGACTT
TCCATTGACGTCAATGGGTGGAGTATTTACGGTAAACTGCCCACTTGGCAGTACATCAAGTGTATCATAT
GCCAAGTACGCCCCCTATTGACGTCAATGACGGTAAATGGCCCGCCTGGCATTATGCCCAGTACATGACC
TTATGGGACTTTCCTACTTGGCAGTACATCTACGTATTAGTCATCGCTATTACCATGGTCGAGGTGAGCC
CCACGTTCTGCTTCACTCTCCCCATCTCCCCCCCCTCCCCACCCCCAATTTTGTATTTATTTATTTTTTA
ATTATTTTGTGCAGCGATGGGGGCGGGGGGGGGGGGGG
